Addgene plasmid #43213: I-TTGG
Depositing lab: Chad Cowan & Kiran Musunuru. Depositing organization: Harvard University. Publication: A TALEN Genome-Editing System for Generating Human Stem Cell-Based Disease Models. Ding Q, Lee YK, Schaefer EA, Peters DT, Veres A, Kim K, Kuperwasser N, Motola DL, Meissner TB, Hendriks WT, Trevisan M, Gupta RM, Moisan A, Banks E, Friesen M, Schinzel RT, Xia F, Tang A, Xia Y, Figueroa E, Wann A, Ahfeldt T, Daheron L, Zhang F, Rubin LL, Peng LF, Chung RT, Musunuru K, Cowan CA. Cell Stem Cell. 2012 Dec 12. pii: S1934-5909(12)00645-5. doi: 10.1016/j.stem.2012.11.011. PubMed 23246482.
Backbone
  Vector backbone: pCRII-TOPO
  Backbone manufacturer: Invitrogen
  Backbone size w/o insert (bp): 3973
  Vector type: Bacterial Cloning
Growth in bacteria
  Bacterial resistance: Ampicillin and Kanamycin, 100 & 50 μg/mL
  Growth temperature: 37°C
  Growth strain: Top10
  Copy number: High Copy
Gene/Insert
  Gene/Insert name: I-TTGG
  Species: Synthetic
  Insert size (bp): 424
  Cloning method: TOPO Cloning
  Sequencing primers: 5′ T7; 3′ M13-rev
Terms and licenses: Academic/Nonprofit Terms; Industry Terms: Not Available to Industry
How to cite: I-TTGG was a gift from Chad Cowan & Kiran Musunuru (Addgene plasmid # 43213 ; http://n2t.net/addgene:43213 ; RRID:Addgene_43213)
