[The description below was written by a language model from this plasmid's Addgene catalogue record.]
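Description:
I-TTGG is a bacterial cloning plasmid built on the commercial pCRII-TOPO backbone (about 4.0 kb without insert), carrying a 424 bp synthetic insert introduced by TOPO cloning. It is maintained at high copy number in E. coli and confers resistance to both ampicillin and kanamycin, consistent with the dual markers of this backbone. The insert lies between the T7 and M13 reverse primer sites, which the record lists for sequence verification. No eukaryotic promoter, tag or reporter is recorded, and the vector type indicates a storage and source plasmid rather than an expression construct.

The record does not describe the insert beyond its name, size and synthetic origin. The associated publication reports a TALEN genome-editing system for generating human stem cell-based disease models. In that context, the name suggests a pre-assembled block of TAL effector repeats recognising the four-base sequence TTGG, and an insert of roughly 420 bp would fit four repeat units of about 100 bp each. The "I" prefix may mark the block's position in an ordered series of modules. These readings are inferences from the name and size, not facts stated in the record. If they are correct, the plasmid would be one member of a library of multimer modules from which fragments are taken and joined in order to build a custom TALE DNA-binding array, later fused to a nuclease domain in a separate expression vector. No feature table was provided, so the repeat composition and any flanking assembly sites cannot be confirmed here.
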