>Addgene plasmid #43213 | I-TTGG | depositor partial sequence | sequence record 58478 | I-TTGG sequence 424 bps
CGTCTCCTGACCCCAGAGCAGGTCGTGGCCATTGCCTCGAATGGAGGGGGCAAACAGGCGTTGGAAACCG
TACAACGATTGCTGCCGGTGCTGTGCCAAGCGCACGGACTCACCCCAGAGCAGGTCGTGGCCATTGCCTC
GAATGGAGGGGGCAAACAGGCGTTGGAAACCGTACAACGATTGCTGCCGGTGCTGTGCCAAGCGCACGGC
CTCACCCCAGAGCAGGTCGTGGCAATCGCGAGCAATAACGGCGGAAAACAGGCTTTGGAAACGGTGCAGA
GGCTCCTTCCAGTGCTGTGCCAAGCGCACGGATTAACCCCAGAGCAGGTCGTGGCAATCGCGAGCAATAA
CGGCGGAAAACAGGCTTTGGAAACGGTGCAGAGGCTCCTTCCAGTGCTGTGCCAAGCGCACGGCTTAAGA
GACG
