>Addgene plasmid #43213 | I-TTGG | addgene partial sequence | sequence record 61981 | M13-F20 5'-TGTAAAACGACGGCCAGT-3'
CGAATTGGGCCCTCTAGATGCATGCTCGAGCGGCCGCCAGTGTGATGGATATCTGCAGAATTCGCCCTTA
TATAGATGCCGTCCTAGCGCGTCTCCTGACCCCAGAGCAGGTCGTGGCCATTGCCTCGAATGGAGGGGGC
AAACAGGCGTTGGAAACCGTACAACGATTGCTGCCGGTGCTGTGCCAAGCGCACGGACTCACCCCAGAGC
AGGTCGTGGCCATTGCCTCGAATGGAGGGGGCAAACAGGCGTTGGAAACCGTACAACGATTGCTGCCGGT
GCTGTGCCAAGCGCACGGCCTCACCCCAGAGCAGGTCGTGGCAATCGCGAGCAATAACGGCGGAAAACAG
GCTTTGGAAACGGTGCAGAGGCTCCTTCCAGTGCTGTGCCAAGCGCACGGATTAACCCCAGAGCAGGTCG
TGGCAATCGCGAGCAATAACGGCGGAAAACAGGCTTTGGAAACGGTGCAGAGGCTCCTTCCAGTGCTGTG
CCAAGCGCACGGCTTAAGAGACGTGGGCACAGGAAAGATACTTAAGGGCGAATTCCAGCACACTGGCGGC
CGTTACTAGTGGATCCGAGCTCGGTACCAAGCTTGATGCATAGCTTGAGTATTCTATAGTGTCACCTAAA
TAGCTTGGCGTAATCATGGTCATAGCTGTTTCCTGTGTGAAATTGTTATCCGCTCACAATTCCACACAAC
ATACGAGCCGGAAGCATAAAGTGTAAAGCCTGGGGTGCCTAATGAGTGAGCTAACTCACATTAATTGCGT
TGCGCTCACTGCCCGCTTTCCAGTCGGGAAACCTGTCGTGCCAGCTGCATTAATGAATCGGCCAACGCGC
GGGGAGAGGCGGTTTGCGTATTGGGCGCTCTTCCGCTTCCT
